>Addgene plasmid #84217 | Osa-pCAMBIA-1301-STTM408-3p | addgene full sequence | sequence record 174356 | Addgene NGS Result
TGAGACTTTTCAACAAAGGGTAATTTCGGGAAACCTCCTCGGATTCCATTGCCCAGCTATCTGTCACCTC
ATCGAAAGGACAGTAGAAAAGGAAGGTGGCTCCTACAAATGCCATCATTGCGATAAAGGAAAGGCTATCA
TTCAAGATGCCTCTGCCGACAGTGGTCCCAAAGATGGACCCCCACCCACGAGGAGCATCGTGGAAAAAGA
AGACGTTCCAACCACGTCTTCAAAGCAAGTGGATTGATGTGACATCTCCACTGACATAAGGGATGACGCA
CAACCCCACTATCCTTCGCAAGACCCTTCCTCTATATAAGGAAGTTCATTTCATTTGGAGAGGACAGCCC
AAGCTTGCCAGGGAAGACTAGGCAGTGCAGGTTGTTGTTGTTATGGTCTAATTTAAATATGGTCTAAAGA
AGAAGAATGCCAGGGAAGACTAGGCAGTGCAGGAATTCGGTACGCTGAAATCACCAGTCTCTCTCTACAA
ATCTATCTCTCTCTATTTTCTCCATAAATAATGTGTGAGTAGTTTCCCGATAAGGGAAATTAGGGTTCTT
ATAGGGTTTCGCTCATGTGTTGAGCATATAAGAAACCCTTAGTATGTATTTGTATTTGTAAAATACTTCT
ATCAATAAAATTTCTAATTCCTAAAACCAAAATCCAGTACTAAAATCCAGATCTCCTAAAGTCCCTATAG
ATCTTTGTCGTGAATATAAACCAGACACGAGACGACTAGACCTGGAGCCCAGACGCCGTTCGAAGCTAGA
AGTACCGCTTAGGCAGGAGGCCGTTAGGGAAAAGATGCTAAGGCAGGGTTGGTTACGTTGACTCCCCCGT
AGGTTTGGTTTAAATATGATGAAGTGGACGGAAGGAAGGAGGAAGACAAGGAAGGATAAGGTTGCAGGCC
CTGTGCAAGGTAAGAAGATGGAAATTTGATAGAGGTACGCTACTATACTTATACTATACGCTAAGGGAAT
GATTGTATTTATACCCTATACCCCCTAATAACCCCTTATCAATTTAAGAAATAATCCGCATAAGCCCCCG
CTTAAAAATTGGTATCAGAGCCATGAATAGGTCTATGACCAAAACTCAAGAGGATAAAACCTCACCAAAA
TACGAAAGAGTCCTTAACTCTAAAGATAAAAGATCTTTCAAGATCAAAACTAGTTCCCTCACACCGGTGA
CGGGGATCGCATGCGACCTCTAGACCATCACATTGGAGCTTCAGCTGCTCGAGTTCTATAGTGTCACCTA
AATCGTATGTGTATGATACATAAGGTTATGTATTAATTGTAGCCGCGTTCTTACGTCGACGTACCAATTA
CGCCCCGCCCTGTCACTCATCGCAGTACTGTTGTAATTCATTAAGCATTCTGCCGACATGGAAGCCATCA
CAAACGGCATGATGAACCTGAATCGCCAGCGGCATCAGCACCTTGTCGCCTTGCGTATAATATTTGCCCA
TGGTGAAAACGGGGGCGAAGAAGTTGTCCATATTGGCCACGTTTAAATCAAAACTGGTGAAACTCACCCA
GGGATTGGCTGAGACGAAAAACATATTCTCAATAAACCCTTTAGGGAAATAGGCCAGGTTTTCACCGTAA
CACGCCACATCTTGCGAATATATGTGTAGAAACTGCCGGAAATCGTCGTGGTATTCACTCCAGAGCGATG
AAAACGTTTCAGTTTGCTCATGGAAAACGGTGTAACAAGGGTGAACACTATCCCATATTACCAGCTCACC
GTCTTTCATTGCCATACGGAACTCCGGATGAGCATTCATCAGGCGGGCAAGAATGTGAATAAAGGCCGGA
TAAAACTTGTGCTTATTTTTCTTTACGGTCTTTAAAAAGGCCGTAATATCCAGCTGAACGGTCTGGTTAT
AGGTACATTGAGCAACTGACTGAAATGCCTCAAAATGTTCTTTACGATGCCATTGGGATATATCAACGGT
GGTATATCCAGTGATTTCTTTCTCCATTTTAGCTTCCTTAGCTCCTGAAAATCTCGATAACTCATTAAAG
CTTATCGATGATAAGCTGTCAAACATGAGAATTTAGCCCGCCTAATGAGCGGGCTTCTTGTTGTGATCCG
CGTTGCTGGCGTTTTTCCATAGGCTCCGCCCCCCTGACGAGCATCACAAAAATCGACGCTCAAGTCAGAG
GTGGCGAAACCCGACAGGACTATAAAGATACCAGGCGTTTCCCCCCTGGAAGCTCCCTCGTGCGCTCTCC
TGTTCCGACCCTGCCGCTTACCGGATACCTGTCCGCCTTTCTTAATTAATCTAGCTAGAGGATCCCCGGG
TACCGAGCTCGAATTCGTAATCATGTCATAGCTGTTTCCTGTGTGAAATTGTTATCCGCTCACAATTCCA
CACAACATACGAGCCGGAAGCATAAAGTGTAAAGCCTGGGGTGCCTAATGAGTGAGCTAACTCACATTAA
TTGCGTTGCGCTCACTGCCCGCTTTCCAGTCGGGAAACCTGTCGTGCCAGCTGCATTAATGAATCGGCCA
ACGCGCGGGGAGAGGCGGTTTGCGTATTGGCTAGAGCAGCTTGCCAACATGGTGGAGCACGACACTCTCG
TCTACTCCAAGAATATCAAAGATACAGTCTCAGAAGACCAAAGGGCTATTGAGACTTTTCAACAAAGGGT
AATATCGGGAAACCTCCTCGGATTCCATTGCCCAGCTATCTGTCACTTCATCAAAAGGACAGTAGAAAAG
GAAGGTGGCACCTACAAATGCCATCATTGCGATAAAGGAAAGGCTATCGTTCAAGATGCCTCTGCCGACA
GTGGTCCCAAAGATGGACCCCCACCCACGAGGAGCATCGTGGAAAAAGAAGACGTTCCAACCACGTCTTC
AAAGCAAGTGGATTGATGTGAACATGGTGGAGCACGACACTCTCGTCTACTCCAAGAATATCAAAGATAC
AGTCTCAGAAGACCAAAGGGCTATTGAGACTTTTCAACAAAGGGTAATATCGGGAAACCTCCTCGGATTC
CATTGCCCAGCTATCTGTCACTTCATCAAAAGGACAGTAGAAAAGGAAGGTGGCACCTACAAATGCCATC
ATTGCGATAAAGGAAAGGCTATCGTTCAAGATGCCTCTGCCGACAGTGGTCCCAAAGATGGACCCCCACC
CACGAGGAGCATCGTGGAAAAAGAAGACGTTCCAACCACGTCTTCAAAGCAAGTGGATTGATGTGATATC
TCCACTGACGTAAGGGATGACGCACAATCCCACTATCCTTCGCAAGACCCTTCCTCTATATAAGGAAGTT
CATTTCATTTGGAGAGGACACGCTGAAATCACCAGTCTCTCTCTACAAATCTATCTCTCTCGAGCTTTCG
CAGATCCGGGGGGCAATGAGATATGAAAAAGCCTGAACTCACCGCGACGTCTGTCGAGAAGTTTCTGATC
GAAAAGTTCGACAGCGTCTCCGACCTGATGCAGCTCTCGGAGGGCGAAGAATCTCGTGCTTTCAGCTTCG
ATGTAGGAGGGCGTGGATATGTCCTGCGGGTAAATAGCTGCGCCGATGGTTTCTACAAAGATCGTTATGT
TTATCGGCACTTTGCATCGGCCGCGCTCCCGATTCCGGAAGTGCTTGACATTGGGGAGTTTAGCGAGAGC
CTGACCTATTGCATCTCCCGCCGTTCACAGGGTGTCACGTTGCAAGACCTGCCTGAAACCGAACTGCCCG
CTGTTCTACAACCGGTCGCGGAGGCTATGGATGCGATCGCTGCGGCCGATCTTAGCCAGACGAGCGGGTT
CGGCCCATTCGGACCGCAAGGAATCGGTCAATACACTACATGGCGTGATTTCATATGCGCGATTGCTGAT
CCCCATGTGTATCACTGGCAAACTGTGATGGACGACACCGTCAGTGCGTCCGTCGCGCAGGCTCTCGATG
AGCTGATGCTTTGGGCCGAGGACTGCCCCGAAGTCCGGCACCTCGTGCACGCGGATTTCGGCTCCAACAA
TGTCCTGACGGACAATGGCCGCATAACAGCGGTCATTGACTGGAGCGAGGCGATGTTCGGGGATTCCCAA
TACGAGGTCGCCAACATCTTCTTCTGGAGGCCGTGGTTGGCTTGTATGGAGCAGCAGACGCGCTACTTCG
AGCGGAGGCATCCGGAGCTTGCAGGATCGCCACGACTCCGGGCGTATATGCTCCGCATTGGTCTTGACCA
ACTCTATCAGAGCTTGGTTGACGGCAATTTCGATGATGCAGCTTGGGCGCAGGGTCGATGCGACGCAATC
GTCCGATCCGGAGCCGGGACTGTCGGGCGTACACAAATCGCCCGCAGAAGCGCGGCCGTCTGGACCGATG
GCTGTGTAGAAGTACTCGCCGATAGTGGAAACCGACGCCCCAGCACTCGTCCGAGGGCAAAGAAATAGAG
TAGATGCCGACCGGGATCTGTCGATCGACAAGCTCGAGTTTCTCCATAATAATGTGTGAGTAGTTCCCAG
ATAAGGGAATTAGGGTTCCTATAGGGTTTCGCTCATGTGTTGAGCATATAAGAAACCCTTAGTATGTATT
TGTATTTGTAAAATACTTCTATCAATAAAATTTCTAATTCCTAAAACCAAAATCCAGTACTAAAATCCAG
ATCCCCCGAATTAATTCGGCGTTAATTCAGTACATTAAAAACGTCCGCAATGTGTTATTAAGTTGTCTAA
GCGTCAATTTGTTTACACCACAATATATCCTGCCACCAGCCAGCCAACAGCTCCCCGACCGGCAGCTCGG
CACAAAATCACCACTCGATACAGGCAGCCCATCAGTCCGGGACGGCGTCAGCGGGAGAGCCGTTGTAAGG
CGGCAGACTTTGCTCATGTTACCGATGCTATTCGGAAGAACGGCAACTAAGCTGCCGGGTTTGAAACACG
GATGATCTCGCGGAGGGTAGCATGTTGATTGTAACGATGACAGAGCGTTGCTGCCTGTGATCACCGCGGT
TTCAAAATCGGCTCCGTCGATACTATGTTATACGCCAACTTTGAAAACAACTTTGAAAAAGCTGTTTTCT
GGTATTTAAGGTTTTAGAATGCAAGGAACAGTGAATTGGAGTTCGTCTTGTTATAATTAGCTTCTTGGGG
TATCTTTAAATACTGTAGAAAAGAGGAAGGAAATAATAAATGGCTAAAATGAGAATATCACCGGAATTGA
AAAAACTGATCGAAAAATACCGCTGCGTAAAAGATACGGAAGGAATGTCTCCTGCTAAGGTATATAAGCT
GGTGGGAGAAAATGAAAACCTATATTTAAAAATGACGGACAGCCGGTATAAAGGGACCACCTATGATGTG
GAACGGGAAAAGGACATGATGCTATGGCTGGAAGGAAAGCTGCCTGTTCCAAAGGTCCTGCACTTTGAAC
GGCATGATGGCTGGAGCAATCTGCTCATGAGTGAGGCCGATGGCGTCCTTTGCTCGGAAGAGTATGAAGA
TGAACAAAGCCCTGAAAAGATTATCGAGCTGTATGCGGAGTGCATCAGGCTCTTTCACTCCATCGACATA
TCGGATTGTCCCTATACGAATAGCTTAGACAGCCGCTTAGCCGAATTGGATTACTTACTGAATAACGATC
TGGCCGATGTGGATTGCGAAAACTGGGAAGAAGACACTCCATTTAAAGATCCGCGCGAGCTGTATGATTT
TTTAAAGACGGAAAAGCCCGAAGAGGAACTTGTCTTTTCCCACGGCGACCTGGGAGACAGCAACATCTTT
GTGAAAGATGGCAAAGTAAGTGGCTTTATTGATCTTGGGAGAAGCGGCAGGGCGGACAAGTGGTATGACA
TTGCCTTCTGCGTCCGGTCGATCAGGGAGGATATCGGGGAAGAACAGTATGTCGAGCTATTTTTTGACTT
ACTGGGGATCAAGCCTGATTGGGAGAAAATAAAATATTATATTTTACTGGATGAATTGTTTTAGTACCTA
GAATGCATGACCAAAATCCCTTAACGTGAGTTTTCGTTCCACTGAGCGTCAGACCCCGTAGAAAAGATCA
AAGGATCTTCTTGAGATCCTTTTTTTCTGCGCGTAATCTGCTGCTTGCAAACAAAAAAACCACCGCTACC
AGCGGTGGTTTGTTTGCCGGATCAAGAGCTACCAACTCTTTTTCCGAAGGTAACTGGCTTCAGCAGAGCG
CAGATACCAAATACTGTCCTTCTAGTGTAGCCGTAGTTAGGCCACCACTTCAAGAACTCTGTAGCACCGC
CTACATACCTCGCTCTGCTAATCCTGTTACCAGTGGCTGCTGCCAGTGGCGATAAGTCGTGTCTTACCGG
GTTGGACTCAAGACGATAGTTACCGGATAAGGCGCAGCGGTCGGGCTGAACGGGGGGTTCGTGCACACAG
CCCAGCTTGGAGCGAACGACCTACACCGAACTGAGATACCTACAGCGTGAGCTATGAGAAAGCGCCACGC
TTCCCGAAGGGAGAAAGGCGGACAGGTATCCGGTAAGCGGCAGGGTCGGAACAGGAGAGCGCACGAGGGA
GCTTCCAGGGGGAAACGCCTGGTATCTTTATAGTCCTGTCGGGTTTCGCCACCTCTGACTTGAGCGTCGA
TTTTTGTGATGCTCGTCAGGGGGGCGGAGCCTATGGAAAAACGCCAGCAACGCGGCCTTTTTACGGTTCC
TGGCCTTTTGCTGGCCTTTTGCTCACATGTTCTTTCCTGCGTTATCCCCTGATTCTGTGGATAACCGTAT
TACCGCCTTTGAGTGAGCTGATACCGCTCGCCGCAGCCGAACGACCGAGCGCAGCGAGTCAGTGAGCGAG
GAAGCGGAAGAGCGCCTGATGCGGTATTTTCTCCTTACGCATCTGTGCGGTATTTCACACCGCATATGGT
GCACTCTCAGTACAATCTGCTCTGATGCCGCATAGTTAAGCCAGTATACACTCCGCTATCGCTACGTGAC
TGGGTCATGGCTGCGCCCCGACACCCGCCAACACCCGCTGACGCGCCCTGACGGGCTTGTCTGCTCCCGG
CATCCGCTTACAGACAAGCTGTGACCGTCTCCGGGAGCTGCATGTGTCAGAGGTTTTCACCGTCATCACC
GAAACGCGCGAGGCAGGGTGCCTTGATGTGGGCGCCGGCGGTCGAGTGGCGACGGCGCGGCTTGTCCGCG
CCCTGGTAGATTGCCTGGCCGTAGGCCAGCCATTTTTGAGCGGCCAGCGGCCGCGATAGGCCGACGCGAA
GCGGCGGGGCGTAGGGAGCGCAGCGACCGAAGGGTAGGCGCTTTTTGCAGCTCTTCGGCTGTGCGCTGGC
CAGACAGTTATGCACAGGCCAGGCGGGTTTTAAGAGTTTTAATAAGTTTTAAAGAGTTTTAGGCGGAAAA
ATCGCCTTTTTTCTCTTTTATATCAGTCACTTACATGTGTGACCGGTTCCCAATGTACGGCTTTGGGTTC
CCAATGTACGGGTTCCGGTTCCCAATGTACGGCTTTGGGTTCCCAATGTACGTGCTATCCACAGGAAAGA
GACCTTTTCGACCTTTTTCCCCTGCTAGGGCAATTTGCCCTAGCATCTGCTCCGTACATTAGGAACCGGC
GGATGCTTCGCCCTCGATCAGGTTGCGGTAGCGCATGACTAGGATCGGGCCAGCCTGCCCCGCCTCCTCC
TTCAAATCGTACTCCGGCAGGTCATTTGACCCGATCAGCTTGCGCACGGTGAAACAGAACTTCTTGAACT
CTCCGGCGCTGCCACTGCGTTCGTAGATCGTCTTGAACAACCATCTGGCTTCTGCCTTGCCTGCGGCGCG
GCGTGCCAGGCGGTAGAGAAAACGGCCGATGCCGGGATCGATCAAAAAGTAATCGGGGTGAACCGTCAGC
ACGTCCGGGTTCTTGCCTTCTGTGATCTCGCGGTACATCCAATCAGCTAGCTCGATCTCGATGTACTCCG
GCCGCCCGGTTTCGCTCTTTACGATCTTGTAGCGGCTAATCAAGGCTTCACCCTCGGATACCGTCACCAG
GCGGCCGTTCTTGGCCTTCTTCGTACGCTGCATGGCAACGTGCGTGGTGTTTAACCGAATGCAGGTTTCT
ACCAGGTCGTCTTTCTGCTTTCCGCCATCGGCTCGCCGGCAGAACTTGAGTACGTCCGCAACGTGTGGAC
GGAACACGCGGCCGGGCTTGTCTCCCTTCCCTTCCCGGTATCGGTTCATGGATTCGGTTAGATGGGAAAC
CGCCATCAGTACCAGGTCGTAATCCCACACACTGGCCATGCCGGCCGGCCCTGCGGAAACCTCTACGTGC
CCGTCTGGAAGCTCGTAGCGGATCACCTCGCCAGCTCGTCGGTCACGCTTCGACAGACGGAAAACGGCCA
CGTCCATGATGCTGCGACTATCGCGGGTGCCCACGTCATAGAGCATCGGAACGAAAAAATCTGGTTGCTC
GTCGCCCTTGGGCGGCTTCCTAATCGACGGCGCACCGGCTGCCGGCGGTTGCCGGGATTCTTTGCGGATT
CGATCAGCGGCCGCTTGCCACGATTCACCGGGGCGTGCTTCTGCCTCGATGCGTTGCCGCTGGGCGGCCT
GCGCGGCCTTCAACTTCTCCACCAGGTCATCACCCAGCGCCGCGCCGATTTGTACCGGGCCGGATGGTTT
GCGACCGCTCACGCCGATTCCTCGGGCTTGGGGGTTCCAGTGCCATTGCAGGGCCGGCAGGCAACCCAGC
CGCTTACGCCTGGCCAACCGCCCGTTCCTCCACACATGGGGCATTCCACGGCGTCGGTGCCTGGTTGTTC
TTGATTTTCCATGCCGCCTCCTTTAGCCGCTAAAATTCATCTACTCATTTATTCATTTGCTCATTTACTC
TGGTAGCTGCGCGATGTATTCAGATAGCAGCTCGGTAATGGTCTTGCCTTGGCGTACCGCGTACATCTTC
AGCTTGGTGTGATCCTCCGCCGGCAACTGAAAGTTGACCCGCTTCATGGCTGGCGTGTCTGCCAGGCTGG
CCAACGTTGCAGCCTTGCTGCTGCGTGCGCTCGGACGGCCGGCACTTAGCGTGTTTGTGCTTTTGCTCAT
TTTCTCTTTACCTCATTAACTCAAATGAGTTTTGATTTAATTTCAGCGGCCAGCGCCTGGACCTCGCGGG
CAGCGTCGCCCTCGGGTTCTGATTCAAGAACGGTTGTGCCGGCGGCGGCAGTGCCTGGGTAGCTCACGCG
CTGCGTGATACGGGACTCAAGAATGGGCAGCTCGTACCCGGCCAGCGCCTCGGCAACCTCACCGCCGATG
CGCGTGCCTTTGATCGCCCGCGACACGACAAAGGCCGCTTGTAGCCTTCCATCCGTGACCTCAATGCGCT
GCTTAACCAGCTCCACCAGGTCGGCGGTGGCCCATATGTCGTAAGGGCTTGGCTGCACCGGAATCAGCAC
GAAGTCGGCTGCCTTGATCGCGGACACAGCCAAGTCCGCCGCCTGGGGCGCTCCGTCGATCACTACGAAG
TCGCGCCGGCCGATGGCCTTCACGTCGCGGTCAATCGTCGGGCGGTCGATGCCGACAACGGTTAGCGGTT
GATCTTCCCGCACGGCCGCCCAATCGCGGGCACTGCCCTGGGGATCGGAATCGACTAACAGAACATCGGC
CCCGGCGAGTTGCAGGGCGCGGGCTAGATGGGTTGCGATGGTCGTCTTGCCTGACCCGCCTTTCTGGTTA
AGTACAGCGATAACCTTCATGCGTTCCCCTTGCGTATTTGTTTATTTACTCATCGCATCATATACGCAGC
GACCGCATGACGCAAGCTGTTTTACTCAAATACACATCACCTTTTTAGACGGCGGCGCTCGGTTTCTTCA
GCGGCCAAGCTGGCCGGCCAGGCCGCCAGCTTGGCATCAGACAAACCGGCCAGGATTTCATGCAGCCGCA
CGGTTGAGACGTGCGCGGGCGGCTCGAACACGTACCCGGCCGCGATCATCTCCGCCTCGATCTCTTCGGT
AATGAAAAACGGTTCGTCCTGGCCGTCCTGGTGCGGTTTCATGCTTGTTCCTCTTGGCGTTCATTCTCGG
CGGCCGCCAGGGCGTCGGCCTCGGTCAATGCGTCCTCACGGAAGGCACCGCGCCGCCTGGCCTCGGTGGG
CGTCACTTCCTCGCTGCGCTCAAGTGCGCGGTACAGGGTCGAGCGATGCACGCCAAGCAGTGCAGCCGCC
TCTTTCACGGTGCGGCCTTCCTGGTCGATCAGCTCGCGGGCGTGCGCGATCTGTGCCGGGGTGAGGGTAG
GGCGGGGGCCAAACTTCACGCCTCGGGCCTTGGCGGCCTCGCGCCCGCTCCGGGTGCGGTCGATGATTAG
GGAACGCTCGAACTCGGCAATGCCGGCGAACACGGTCAACACCATGCGGCCGGCCGGCGTGGTGGTGTCG
GCCCACGGCTCTGCCAGGCTACGCAGGCCCGCGCCGGCCTCCTGGATGCGCTCGGCAATGTCCAGTAGGT
CGCGGGTGCTGCGGGCCAGGCGGTCTAGCCTGGTCACTGTCACAACGTCGCCAGGGCGTAGGTGGTCAAG
CATCCTGGCCAGCTCCGGGCGGTCGCGCCTGGTGCCGGTGATCTTCTCGGAAAACAGCTTGGTGCAGCCG
GCCGCGTGCAGTTCGGCCCGTTGGTTGGTCAAGTCCTGGTCGTCGGTGCTGACGCGGGCATAGCCCAGCA
GGCCAGCGGCGGCGCTCTTGTTCATGGCGTAATGTCTCCGGTTCTAGTCGCAAGTATTCTACTTTATGCG
ACTAAAACACGCGACAAGAAAACGCCAGGAAAAGGGCAGGGCGGCAGCCTGTCGCGTAACTTAGGACTTG
TGCGACATGTCGTTTTCAGAAGACGGCTGCACTGAACGTCAGAAGCCGACTGCACTATAGCAGCGGAGGG
GTTGGATCAAAGTACTTTGATCCCGAGGGGAACCCTGTGGTTGGCATGCACATACAAATGGACGAACGGA
TAAACCTTTTCACGCCCTTTTAAATATCCGATTATTCTAATAAACGCTCTTTTCTCTTAGGTTTACCCGC
CAATATATCCTGTCAAACACTGATAGTTTAATTCCCGATCTAGTAACATAGATGACACCGCGCGCGATAA
TTTATCCTAGTTTGCGCGCTATATTTTGTTTTCTATCGCGTATTAAATGTATAATTGCGGGACTCTAATC
ATAAAAACCCATCTCATAAATAACGTCATGCATTACATGTTAATTATTACATGCTTAACGTAATTCAACA
GAAATTATATGATAATCATCGCAAGACCGGCAACAGGATTCAATCTTAAGAAACTTTATTGCCAAATGTT
TGAACGATCGGGGAAATTCGAGCTGGTCACCTGTAATTCACACGTGGTGGTGGTGGTGGTGGCTAGCTTG
TTTGCCTCCCTGCTGCGGTTTTTCACCGAAGTTCATGCCAGTCCAGCGTTTTTGCAGCAGAAAAGCCGCC
GACTTCGGTTTGCGGTCGCGAGTGAAGATCCCTTTCTTGTTACCGCCAACGCGCAATATGCCTTGCGAGG
TCGCAAAATCGGCGAAATTCCATACCTGTTCACCGACGACGGCGCTGACGCGATCAAAGACGCGGTGATA
CATATCCAGCCATGCACACTGATACTCTTCACTCCACATGTCGGTGTACATTGAGTGCAGCCCGGCTAAC
GTATCCACGCCGTATTCGGTGATGATAATCGGCTGATGCAGTTTCTCCTGCCAGGCCAGAAGTTCTTTTT
CCAGTACCTTCTCTGCCGTTTCCAAATCGCCGCTTTGGACATACCATCCGTAATAACGGTTCAGGCACAG
CACATCAAAGAGATCGCTGATGGTATCGGTGTGAGCGTCGCAGAACATTACATTGACGCAGGTGATCGGA
CGCGTCGGGTCGAGTTTACGCGTTGCTTCCGCCAGTGGCGCGAAATATTCCCGTGCACCTTGCGGACGGG
TATCCGGTTCGTTGGCAATACTCCACATCACCACGCTTGGGTGGTTTTTGTCACGCGCTATCAGCTCTTT
AATCGCCTGTAAGTGCGCTTGCTGAGTTTCCCCGTTGACTGCCTCTTCGCTGTACAGTTCTTTCGGCTTG
TTGCCCGCTTCGAAACCAATGCCTAAAGAGAGGTTAAAGCCGACAGCAGCAGTTTCATCAATCACCACGA
TGCCATGTTCATCTGCCCAGTCGAGCATCTCTTCAGCGTAAGGGTAATGCGAGGTACGGTAGGAGTTGGC
CCCAATCCAGTCCATTAATGCGTGGTCGTGCACCATCAGCACGTTATCGAATCCTTTGCCACGCAAGTCC
GCATCTTCATGACGACCAAAGCCAGTAAAGTAGAACGGTTTGTGGTTAATCAGGAACTGTTCGCCCTTCA
CTGCCACTGACCGGATGCCGACGCGAAGCGGGTAGATATCACACTCTGTCTGGCTTTTGGCTGTGACGCA
CAGTTCATAGAGATAACCTTCACCCGGTTGCCAGAGGTGCGGATTCACCACTTGCAAAGTCCCGCTAGTG
CCTTGTCCAGTTGCAACCACCTGTTGATCCGCATCACGCAGTTCAACGCTGACATCACCATTGGCCACCA
CCTGCCAGTCAACAGACGCGTGGTTACAGTCTTGCGCGACATGCGTCACCACGGTGATATCGTCCACCCA
GGTGTTCGGCGTGGTGTAGAGCATTACGCTGCGATGGATTCCGGCATAGTTAAAGAAATCATGGAAGTAA
GACTGCTTTTTCTTGCCGTTTTCGTCGGTAATCACCATTCCCGGCGGGATAGTCTGCCAGTTCAGTTCGT
TGTTCACACAAACGGTGATACGTACACTTTTCCCGGCAATAACATACGGCGTGACATCGGCTTCAAATGG
CGTATAGCCGCCCTGATGCTCCATCACTTCCTGATTATTGACCCACACTTTGCCGTAATGAGTGACCGCA
TCGAAACGCAGCACGATACGCTGGCCTGCCCAACCTTTCGGTATAAAGACTTCGCGCTGATACCAGACGT
TGCCCGCATAATTACGAATATCTGCATCGGCGAACTGATCGTTAAAACTGCCTGGCACAGCAATTGCCCG
GCTTTCTTGTAACGCGCTTTCCCACCAACGCTGATCAATTCCACAGTTTTCGCGATCCAGACTGAATGCC
CACAGGCCGTCGAGTTTTTTGATTTCACGGGTTGGGGTTTCTACAGGACGGACGAGTCGTCGGTTCTGTA
ACTATCATCATCATCATAGACACACGAAATAAAGTAATCAGATTATCAGTTAAAGCTATGTAATATTTAC
ACCATAACCAATCAATTAAAAAATAGATCAGTTTAAAGAAAGATCAAAGCTCAAAAAAATAAAAAGAGAA
AAGGGTCCTAACCAAGAAAATGAAGGAGAAAAACTAGAAATTTACCCTCAGATCTACCATGGTCAAGAGT
CCCCCGTGTTCTCTCCAAATGAAATGAACTTCCTTATATAGAGGAAGGGTCTTGCGAAGGATAGTGGGAT
TGTGCGTCATCCCTTACGTCAGTGGAGATATCACATCAATCCACTTGCTTTGAAGACGTGGTTGGAACGT
CTTCTTTTTCCACGATGCTCCTCGTGGGTGGGGGTCCATCTTTGGGACCACTGTCGGCAGAGGCATCTTC
AACGATGGCCTTTCCTTTATCGCAATGATGGCATTTGTAGGAGCCACCTTCCTTTTCCACTATCTTCACA
ATAAAGTGACAGATAGCTGGGCAATGGAATCCGAGGAGGTTTCCGGATATTACCCTTTGTTGAAAAGTCT
CAATTGCCCTTTGGTCTTCTGAGACTGTATCTTTGATATTTTTGGAGTAGACAAGTGTGTCGTGCTCCAC
CATGTTGACGAAGATTTTCTTCTTGTCATTGAGTCGTAAGAGACTCTGTATGAACTGTTCGCCAGTCTTT
ACGGCGAGTTCTGTTAGGTCCTCTATTTGAATCTTTGACTCCATGAAGCTAAACTGAAGGCGGGAAACGA
CAATCTGATCCAAGCTCAAGCTGCTCTAGCATTCGCCATTCAGGCTGCGCAACTGTTGGGAAGGGCGATC
GGTGCGGGCCTCTTCGCTATTACGCCAGCTGGCGAAAGGGGGATGTGCTGCAAGGCGATTAAGTTGGGTA
ACGCCAGGGTTTTCCCAGTCACGACGTTGTAAAACGACGGCCAGTGCCAAGCTTGCATGCCTGCAGTTAA
TTAAGTTTGCAAGCAGCAGATTACCGGATACCTGTCCGCCTTTCTTAATTAAGTTTGCAAGCAGCAGATT
ACGCGCAGAAAAAAAGGATCTCAAGGAGATCCTTTGGATCACAAAAAAAAAGCCCGCTCATTAGGCGGGT
TAAATTCCCGGGTACTGCAGCCGATTCATTAATGCAGGTTAACCTGGCTTATCGAAATTAATACGACTCA
CTATAGGGAGACCGGCAGATCTGATCCCTACTCCAAAAATGTCAAAGATACAGTCTCAGAAGACCAAAGG
GCTATTGAGACTTTTCAACAAAGGGTAATTTCGGGAAACCTCCTCGGATTCCATTGCCCAGCTATCTGTC
ACTTCATCGAAGGGACAGTGGAAAAGGAAGGTGGCTCCTACAAATGCCATCATTGCGATAAAGGAAAGGC
TATCATTCAAGATGCCTCTGCCGACAGTGGTCCCAAAGATGGACCCCCACCCACGAGGAGCATCGTGGGA
AAAGAAGACGTTCCAACCACGTCTTCAAAGCAAGTGGATTGATGTGACATCTCCACTGACGTAAGGGATG
ACGCACAATCCCACCCCTACTCCAAAAATGTCAAAGATACTGTCTCAGAAGACCAAAGGGCTAT
Features (pLannotate 1.2.2; 37 found; start..end, strand, type, name):
      1..346     +  promoter       CaMV 35S promoter: strong constitutive promoter from cauliflower mosaic virus
    298..344     +  promoter       minimal CaMV 35S promoter: minimal 35S promoter from cauliflower mosaic virus
    507..683     +  polyA_signal   CaMV poly(A) signal: cauliflower mosaic virus polyadenylation signal
   1245..1263    -  promoter       SP6 promoter: promoter for bacteriophage SP6 RNA polymerase
   1328..1987    -  CDS            CmR: chloramphenicol acetyltransferase; cat; confers resistance to chloramphenicol
   1988..2024    -  promoter       cat promoter (fragment): promoter of the E. coli cat gene encoding chloramphenicol acetyltransferase
   2024..2052    -  promoter       tet promoter: E. coli promoter for tetracycline efflux protein gene
   2114..2282    -  rep_origin     ori (fragment): high-copy-number ColE1/pMB1/pBR322/pUC origin of replication
   2295..2326    -  misc_feature   MCS (fragment): pUC18/19 multiple cloning site
   2357..2379    -  protein_bind   lac operator (fragment): The lac repressor binds to the lac operator to inhibit transcription in E. coli. This inhibition can be relieved by adding lactose or isopropyl-β-D-thiogalactopyranoside (IPTG). lac repressor encoded by lacI
   2383..2413    -  promoter       lac promoter: promoter for the E. coli lac operon
   2428..2449    -  protein_bind   CAP binding site: CAP binding activates transcription in the presence of cAMP. E. coli catabolite activator protein
   2462..2550    -  CDS            lacI (fragment): lac repressor; lacI; The lac repressor binds to the lac operator to inhibit transcription in E. coli. This inhibition can be relieved by adding lactose or isopropyl-β-D-thiogalactopyranoside (IPTG).
   2640..3316    +  promoter       CaMV 35S promoter (enhanced): cauliflower mosaic virus 35S promoter with a duplicated enhancer region
   3383..4408    +  CDS            HygR: hygromycin B phosphotransferase confers resistance to hygromycin
   4449..4623    +  polyA_signal   CaMV poly(A) signal: cauliflower mosaic virus polyadenylation signal
   4701..4725    -  misc_feature   LB T-DNA repeat: left border repeat from nopaline C58 T-DNA
   5150..5944    +  CDS            KanR: aminoglycoside phosphotransferase; aphA-3; confers resistance to kanamycin
   6031..6619    +  rep_origin     ori: high-copy-number ColE1/pMB1/pBR322/pUC origin of replication
   6805..6945    -  misc_feature   bom: basis of mobility region from pBR322
   7047..7086    -  CDS            rop (fragment): Rop protein, which maintains plasmids at low copy number; rop
   7289..7483    -  rep_origin     pVS1 oriV: origin of replication for the Pseudomonas plasmid pVS1 (Heeb et al., 2000)
   7549..8622    -  CDS            pVS1 RepA: replication protein from the Pseudomonas plasmid pVS1 (Heeb et al., 2000)
   9051..9680    -  CDS            pVS1 StaA: stability protein from the Pseudomonas plasmid pVS1 (Heeb et al., 2000)
  10240..10641   -  CDS            Y4CG_SINFN (fragment): Protein inferred from homology: Swiss-Prot protein existence level 3. From Sinorhizobium fredii (strain NBRC 101917 / NGR234).
  10981..11005   -  misc_feature   RB T-DNA repeat: right border repeat from nopaline C58 T-DNA
  11027..11279   -  terminator     NOS terminator: nopaline synthase terminator and poly(A) signal
  11314..11332   -  CDS            9xHis (fragment): 9xHis affinity tag
  11338..13360   -  CDS            GUS (fragment): β-glucuronidase This version of the gusA gene has a 5' extension with a catalase intron to ensure expression in plants but not bacteria.
  13381..13722   -  promoter       CaMV 35S promoter: strong constitutive promoter from cauliflower mosaic virus
  13962..14116   -  CDS            lacZα (fragment): LacZα fragment of β-galactosidase; lacZ fragment
  14119..14136   -  misc_feature   MCS (fragment): pUC18/19 multiple cloning site
  14145..14164   -  rep_origin     ori (fragment): high-copy-number ColE1/pMB1/pBR322/pUC origin of replication
  14161..14185   -  rep_origin     ori (fragment): high-copy-number ColE1/pMB1/pBR322/pUC origin of replication
  14193..14234   -  rep_origin     ori (fragment): high-copy-number ColE1/pMB1/pBR322/pUC origin of replication
  14339..14357   +  promoter       T7 promoter: promoter for bacteriophage T7 RNA polymerase
  14426..14714   +  promoter       CaMV 35S promoter (fragment): strong constitutive promoter from cauliflower mosaic virus
