[The description below was written by a language model from this plasmid's Addgene catalogue record and pLannotate feature annotations shown in this document.]
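Description:
Osa-pCAMBIA-1301-STTM408-3p is a plant binary T-DNA vector built on pCAMBIA-1301 and designed to interfere with the microRNA miR408-3p in rice by the short tandem target mimic (STTM) approach. The backbone carries a ColE1/pBR322-type origin with the bom site for propagation in E. coli, plus the pVS1 oriV, RepA and StaA functions that allow stable replication in Agrobacterium. A kanamycin resistance gene lies outside the T-DNA borders. The inserted cassette, roughly 2.8 kb and cloned at PacI, brings along a chloramphenicol acetyltransferase gene and fragments of a small cloning vector (partial ori, T7 and SP6 promoters). This explains why the plasmid is selected on both chloramphenicol and kanamycin. The catalogue also lists bacterial and yeast expression as vector types, but the annotated features show no yeast elements.

Between the left and right T-DNA border repeats there are three plant expression units. An enhanced CaMV 35S promoter drives the hygromycin phosphotransferase gene with a CaMV poly(A) signal for selection of transformed plant tissue. A 35S promoter drives the intron-containing GUS reporter, with a His tag fragment and NOS terminator. The intron restricts reporter activity to plant cells rather than bacteria. The third unit is the STTM cassette, in which a duplicated 35S promoter (recorded as 2x35S and seen as adjacent 35S annotations spanning the sequence origin) precedes a CaMV poly(A) signal. The STTM itself is not annotated in the feature table but presumably occupies the short interval between promoter and terminator. An STTM transcript carries two non-cleavable miRNA binding sites joined by a spacer, which sequesters and triggers degradation of the target small RNA. The depositor notes that the STTM sequence may differ slightly from the reference without an expected effect on function. The construct is used for loss-of-function studies of miR408-3p in rice.
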