Addgene plasmid #84217: Osa-pCAMBIA-1301-STTM408-3p
Purpose: Disturb the expression of miR408-3p in rice
Depositing lab: Guiliang Tang. Depositing organization: Michigan Technological University. Publication: Effective small RNA destruction by the expression of a short tandem target mimic in Arabidopsis. Yan J, Gu Y, Jia X, Kang W, Pan S, Tang X, Chen X, Tang G. Plant Cell. 2012 Feb;24(2):415-27. doi: 10.1105/tpc.111.094144. Epub 2012 Feb 17. PubMed 22345490.
Backbone
  Vector backbone: pCAMBIA-1301
  Backbone manufacturer: CAMBIA Company
  Backbone size w/o insert (bp): 11827
  Vector type: Bacterial Expression, Yeast Expression, Plant Expression
  Selectable markers: Hygromycin
Growth in bacteria
  Bacterial resistance: Chloramphenicol and Kanamycin, 25 & 50 μg/mL
  Growth temperature: 37°C
  Growth strain: DH5alpha
  Copy number: Unknown
Gene/Insert
  Gene/Insert name: miR408-3p (alt name: Osa-miR408-3p)
  Species: Rice
  Insert size (bp): 2846
  GenBank ID: miRBase (MI0001149)
  Promoter: 2x35S
  Cloning method: Restriction Enzyme; 5′ cloning site PacI (unknown if destroyed); 3′ cloning site PacI (unknown if destroyed)
  Sequencing primers: 5′ 35S promoter; 3′ AGGTTTAGTCGTCTCGTGTCTG
Terms and licenses: Academic/Nonprofit Terms; Industry Terms: Not Available to Industry
Depositor comments: This plasmid used to disturb miR408-3p’s expression by STTM method invented by Dr. Guiliang Tang’s Lab in Michigan Technological University (Plant cell, 2012), Houghton, MI, USA. The method used to construct this plasmid refers to Tang et al., (Methods, 2012) with minor revision. The STTM sequence in this plasmid may contain discrepancies compared to the reference sequence(s). According to the depositing lab, these mutations should not affect plasmid function. For additional published information regarding this plasmid, please see https://www.cell.com/molecular-plant/pdf/S1674-2052(18)30275-2.pdf?_returnURL=https%3A%2F%2Flinkinghub.elsevier.com%2Fretrieve%2Fpii%2FS1674205218302752%3Fshowall%3Dtrue#
How to cite: Osa-pCAMBIA-1301-STTM408-3p was a gift from Guiliang Tang (Addgene plasmid # 84217 ; http://n2t.net/addgene:84217 ; RRID:Addgene_84217)
