>Addgene plasmid #84217 | Osa-pCAMBIA-1301-STTM408-3p | depositor partial sequence | sequence record 160768 | Backbone sequence
GATCTGAGGGTAAATTTCTAGTTTTTCTCCTTCATTTTCTTGGTTAGGACCCTTTTCTCTTTTTATTTTT
TTGAGCTTTGATCTTTCTTTAAACTGATCTATTTTTTAATTGATTGGTTATGGTGTAAATATTACATAGC
TTTAACTGATAATCTGATTACTTTATTTCGTGTGTCTATGATGATGATGATAGTTACAGAACCGACGACT
CGTCCGTCCTGTAGAAACCCCAACCCGTGAAATCAAAAAACTCGACGGCCTGTGGGCATTCAGTCTGGAT
CGCGAAAACTGTGGAATTGATCAGCGTTGGTGGGAAAGCGCGTTACAAGAAAGCCGGGCAATTGCTGTGC
CAGGCAGTTTTAACGATCAGTTCGCCGATGCAGATATTCGTAATTATGCGGGCAACGTCTGGTATCAGCG
CGAAGTCTTTATACCGAAAGGTTGGGCAGGCCAGCGTATCGTGCTGCGTTTCGATGCGGTCACTCATTAC
GGCAAAGTGTGGGTCAATAATCAGGAAGTGATGGAGCATCAGGGCGGCTATACGCCATTTGAAGCCGATG
TCACGCCGTATGTTATTGCCGGGAAAAGTGTACGTATCACCGTTTGTGTGAACAACGAACTGAACTGGCA
GACTATCCCGCCGGGAATGGTGATTACCGACGAAAACGGCAAGAAAAAGCAGTCTTACTTCCATGATTTC
TTTAACTATGCCGGAATCCATCGCAGCGTAATGCTCTACACCACGCCGAACACCTGGGTGGACGATATCA
CCGTGGTGACGCATGTCGCGCAAGACTGTAACCACGCGTCTGTTGACTGGCAGGTGGTGGCCAATGGTGA
TGTCAGCGTTGAACTGCGTGATGCGGATCAACAGGTGGTTGCAACTGGACAAGGCACTAGCGGGACTTTG
CAAGTGGTGAATCCGCACCTCTGGCAACCGGGTGAAGGTTATCTCTATGAACTCGAAGTCACAGCCAAAA
GCCAGACAGAGTCTGATATCTACCCGCTTCGCGTCGGCATCCGGTCAGTGGCAGTGAAGGGCCAACAGTT
CCTGATTAACCACAAACCGTTCTACTTTACTGGCTTTGGTCGTCATGAAGATGCGGACTTACGTGGCAAA
GGATTCGATAACGTGCTGATGGTGCACGACCACGCATTAATGGACTGGATTGGGGCCAACTCCTACCGTA
CCTCGCATTACCCTTACGCTGAAGAGATGCTCGACTGGGCAGATGAACATGGCATCGTGGTGATTGATGA
AACTGCTGCTGTCGGCTTTCAGCTGTCTTTAGGCATTGGTTTCGAAGCGGGCAACAAGCCGAAAGAACTG
TACAGCGAAGAGGCAGTCAACGGGGAAACTCAGCAAGCGCACTTACAGGCGATTAAAGAGCTGATAGCGC
GTGACAAAAACCACCCAAGCGTGGTGATGTGGAGTATTGCCAACGAACCGGATACCCGTCCGCAAGGTGC
ACGGGAATATTTCGCGCCACTGGCGGAAGCAACGCGTAAACTCGACCCGACGCGTCCGATCACCTGCGTC
AATGTAATGTTCTGCGACGCTCACACCGATACCATCAGCGATCTCTTTGATGTGCTGTGCCTGAACCGTT
ATTACGGATGGTATGTCCAAAGCGGCGATTTGGAAACGGCAGAGAAGGTACTGGAAAAAGAACTTCTGGC
CTGGCAGGAGAAACTGCATCAGCCGATTATCATCACCGAATACGGCGTGGATACGTTAGCCGGGCTGCAC
TCAATGTACACCGACATGTGGAGTGAAGAGTATCAGTGTGCATGGCTGGATATGTATCACCGCGTCTTTG
ATCGCGTCAGCGCCGTCGTCGGTGAACAGGTATGGAATTTCGCCGATTTTGCGACCTCGCAAGGCATATT
GCGCGTTGGCGGTAACAAGAAAGGGATCTTCACTCGCGACCGCAAACCGAAGTCGGCGGCTTTTCTGCTG
CAAAAACGCTGGACTGGCATGAACTTCGGTGAAAAACCGCAGCAGGGAGGCAAACAAGCTAGCCACCACC
ACCACCACCACGTGTGAATTACAGGTGACCAGCTCGAATTTCCCCGATCGTTCAAACATTTGGCAATAAA
GTTTCTTAAGATTGAATCCTGTTGCCGGTCTTGCGATGATTATCATATAATTTCTGTTGAATTACGTTAA
GCATGTAATAATTAACATGTAATGCATGACGTTATTTATGAGATGGGTTTTTATGATTAGAGTCCCGCAA
TTATACATTTAATACGCGATAGAAAACAAAATATAGCGCGCAAACTAGGATAAATTATCGCGCGCGGTGT
CATCTATGTTACTAGATCGGGAATTAAACTATCAGTGTTTGACAGGATATATTGGCGGGTAAACCTAAGA
GAAAAGAGCGTTTATTAGAATAACGGATATTTAAAAGGGCGTGAAAAGGTTTATCCGTTCGTCCATTTGT
ATGTGCATGCCAACCACAGGGTTCCCCTCGGGATCAAAGTACTTTGATCCAACCCCTCCGCTGCTATAGT
GCAGTCGGCTTCTGACGTTCAGTGCAGCCGTCTTCTGAAAACGACATGTCGCACAAGTCCTAAGTTACGC
GACAGGCTGCCGCCCTGCCCTTTTCCTGGCGTTTTCTTGTCGCGTGTTTTAGTCGCATAAAGTAGAATAC
TTGCGACTAGAACCGGAGACATTACGCCATGAACAAGAGCGCCGCCGCTGGCCTGCTGGGCTATGCCCGC
GTCAGCACCGACGACCAGGACTTGACCAACCAACGGGCCGAACTGCACGCGGCCGGCTGCACCAAGCTGT
TTTCCGAGAAGATCACCGGCACCAGGCGCGACCGCCCGGAGCTGGCCAGGATGCTTGACCACCTACGCCC
TGGCGACGTTGTGACAGTGACCAGGCTAGACCGCCTGGCCCGCAGCACCCGCGACCTACTGGACATTGCC
GAGCGCATCCAGGAGGCCGGCGCGGGCCTGCGTAGCCTGGCAGAGCCGTGGGCCGACACCACCACGCCGG
CCGGCCGCATGGTGTTGACCGTGTTCGCCGGCATTGCCGAGTTCGAGCGTTCCCTAATCATCGACCGCAC
CCGGAGCGGGCGCGAGGCCGCCAAGGCCCGAGGCGTGAAGTTTGGCCCCCGCCCTACCCTCACCCCGGCA
CAGATCGCGCACGCCCGCGAGCTGATCGACCAGGAAGGCCGCACCGTGAAAGAGGCGGCTGCACTGCTTG
GCGTGCATCGCTCGACCCTGTACCGCGCACTTGAGCGCAGCGAGGAAGTGACGCCCACCGAGGCCAGGCG
GCGCGGTGCCTTCCGTGAGGACGCATTGACCGAGGCCGACGCCCTGGCGGCCGCCGAGAATGAACGCCAA
GAGGAACAAGCATGAAACCGCACCAGGACGGCCAGGACGAACCGTTTTTCATTACCGAAGAGATCGAGGC
GGAGATGATCGCGGCCGGGTACGTGTTCGAGCCGCCCGCGCACGTCTCAACCGTGCGGCTGCATGAAATC
CTGGCCGGTTTGTCTGATGCCAAGCTGGCGGCCTGGCCGGCCAGCTTGGCCGCTGAAGAAACCGAGCGCC
GCCGTCTAAAAAGGTGATGTGTATTTGAGTAAAACAGCTTGCGTCATGCGGTCGCTGCGTATATGATGCG
ATGAGTAAATAAACAAATACGCAAGGGGAACGCATGAAGGTTATCGCTGTACTTAACCAGAAAGGCGGGT
CAGGCAAGACGACCATCGCAACCCATCTAGCCCGCGCCCTGCAACTCGCCGGGGCCGATGTTCTGTTAGT
CGATTCCGATCCCCAGGGCAGTGCCCGCGATTGGGCGGCCGTGCGGGAAGATCAACCGCTAACCGTTGTC
GGCATCGACCGCCCGACGATTGACCGCGACGTGAAGGCCATCGGCCGGCGCGACTTCGTAGTGATCGACG
GAGCGCCCCAGGCGGCGGACTTGGCTGTGTCCGCGATCAAGGCAGCCGACTTCGTGCTGATTCCGGTGCA
GCCAAGCCCTTACGACATATGGGCCACCGCCGACCTGGTGGAGCTGGTTAAGCAGCGCATTGAGGTCACG
GATGGAAGGCTACAAGCGGCCTTTGTCGTGTCGCGGGCGATCAAAGGCACGCGCATCGGCGGTGAGGTTG
CCGAGGCGCTGGCCGGGTACGAGCTGCCCATTCTTGAGTCCCGTATCACGCAGCGCGTGAGCTACCCAGG
CACTGCCGCCGCCGGCACAACCGTTCTTGAATCAGAACCCGAGGGCGACGCTGCCCGCGAGGTCCAGGCG
CTGGCCGCTGAAATTAAATCAAAACTCATTTGAGTTAATGAGGTAAAGAGAAAATGAGCAAAAGCACAAA
CACGCTAAGTGCCGGCCGTCCGAGCGCACGCAGCAGCAAGGCTGCAACGTTGGCCAGCCTGGCAGACACG
CCAGCCATGAAGCGGGTCAACTTTCAGTTGCCGGCGGAGGATCACACCAAGCTGAAGATGTACGCGGTAC
GCCAAGGCAAGACCATTACCGAGCTGCTATCTGAATACATCGCGCAGCTACCAGAGTAAATGAGCAAATG
AATAAATGAGTAGATGAATTTTAGCGGCTAAAGGAGGCGGCATGGAAAATCAAGAACAACCAGGCACCGA
CGCCGTGGAATGCCCCATGTGTGGAGGAACGGGCGGTTGGCCAGGCGTAAGCGGCTGGGTTGTCTGCCGG
CCCTGCAATGGCACTGGAACCCCCAAGCCCGAGGAATCGGCGTGAGCGGTCGCAAACCATCCGGCCCGGT
ACAAATCGGCGCGGCGCTGGGTGATGACCTGGTGGAGAAGTTGAAGGCCGCGCAGGCCGCCCAGCGGCAA
CGCATCGAGGCAGAAGCACGCCCCGGTGAATCGTGGCAAGCGGCCGCTGATCGAATCCGCAAAGAATCCC
GGCAACCGCCGGCAGCCGGTGCGCCGTCGATTAGGAAGCCGCCCAAGGGCGACGAGCAACCAGATTTTTT
CGTTCCGATGCTCTATGACGTGGGCACCCGCGATAGTCGCAGCATCATGGACGTGGCCGTTTTCCGTCTG
TCGAAGCGTGACCGACGAGCTGGCGAGGTGATCCGCTACGAGCTTCCAGACGGGCACGTAGAGGTTTCCG
CAGGGCCGGCCGGCATGGCCAGTGTGTGGGATTACGACCTGGTACTGATGGCGGTTTCCCATCTAACCGA
ATCCATGAACCGATACCGGGAAGGGAAGGGAGACAAGCCCGGCCGCGTGTTCCGTCCACACGTTGCGGAC
GTACTCAAGTTCTGCCGGCGAGCCGATGGCGGAAAGCAGAAAGACGACCTGGTAGAAACCTGCATTCGGT
TAAACACCACGCACGTTGCCATGCAGCGTACGAAGAAGGCCAAGAACGGCCGCCTGGTGACGGTATCCGA
GGGTGAAGCCTTGATTAGCCGCTACAAGATCGTAAAGAGCGAAACCGGGCGGCCGGAGTACATCGAGATC
GAGCTAGCTGATTGGATGTACCGCGAGATCACAGAAGGCAAGAACCCGGACGTGCTGACGGTTCACCCCG
ATTACTTTTTGATCGATCCCGGCATCGGCCGTTTTCTCTACCGCCTGGCACGCCGCGCCGCAGGCAAGGC
AGAAGCCAGATGGTTGTTCAAGACGATCTACGAACGCAGTGGCAGCGCCGGAGAGTTCAAGAAGTTCTGT
TTCACCGTGCGCAAGCTGATCGGGTCAAATGACCTGCCGGAGTACGATTTGAAGGAGGAGGCGGGGCAGG
CTGGCCCGATCCTAGTCATGCGCTACCGCAACCTGATCGAGGGCGAAGCATCCGCCGGTTCCTAATGTAC
GGAGCAGATGCTAGGGCAAATTGCCCTAGCAGGGGAAAAAGGTCGAAAAGGTCTCTTTCCTGTGGATAGC
ACGTACATTGGGAACCCAAAGCCGTACATTGGGAACCGGAACCCGTACATTGGGAACCCAAAGCCGTACA
TTGGGAACCGGTCACACATGTAAGTGACTGATATAAAAGAGAAAAAAGGCGATTTTTCCGCCTAAAACTC
TTTAAAACTTATTAAAACTCTTAAAACCCGCCTGGCCTGTGCATAACTGTCTGGCCAGCGCACAGCCGAA
GAGCTGCAAAAAGCGCCTACCCTTCGGTCGCTGCGCTCCCTACGCCCCGCCGCTTCGCGTCGGCCTATCG
CGGCCGCTGGCCGCTCAAAAATGGCTGGCCTACGGCCAGGCAATCTACCAGGGCGCGGACAAGCCGCGCC
GTCGCCACTCGACCGCCGGCGCCCACATCAAGGCACCCTGCCTCGCGCGTTTCGGTGATGACGGTGAAAA
CCTCTGACACATGCAGCTCCCGGAGACGGTCACAGCTTGTCTGTAAGCGGATGCCGGGAGCAGACAAGCC
CGTCAGGGCGCGTCAGCGGGTGTTGGCGGGTGTCGGGGCGCAGCCATGACCCAGTCACGTAGCGATAGCG
GAGTGTATACTGGCTTAACTATGCGGCATCAGAGCAGATTGTACTGAGAGTGCACCATATGCGGTGTGAA
ATACCGCACAGATGCGTAAGGAGAAAATACCGCATCAGGCGCTCTTCCGCTTCCTCGCTCACTGACTCGC
TGCGCTCGGTCGTTCGGCTGCGGCGAGCGGTATCAGCTCACTCAAAGGCGGTAATACGGTTATCCACAGA
ATCAGGGGATAACGCAGGAAAGAACATGTGAGCAAAAGGCCAGCAAAAGGCCAGGAACCGTAAAAAGGCC
GCGTTGCTGGCGTTTTTCCATAGGCTCCGCCCCCCTGACGAGCATCACAAAAATCGACGCTCAAGTCAGA
GGTGGCGAAACCCGACAGGACTATAAAGATACCAGGCGTTTCCCCCTGGAAGCTCCCTCGTGCGCTCTCC
TGTTCCGACCCTGCCGCTTACCGGATACCTGTCCGCCTTTCTCCCTTCGGGAAGCGTGGCGCTTTCTCAT
AGCTCACGCTGTAGGTATCTCAGTTCGGTGTAGGTCGTTCGCTCCAAGCTGGGCTGTGTGCACGAACCCC
CCGTTCAGCCCGACCGCTGCGCCTTATCCGGTAACTATCGTCTTGAGTCCAACCCGGTAAGACACGACTT
ATCGCCACTGGCAGCAGCCACTGGTAACAGGATTAGCAGAGCGAGGTATGTAGGCGGTGCTACAGAGTTC
TTGAAGTGGTGGCCTAACTACGGCTACACTAGAAGGACAGTATTTGGTATCTGCGCTCTGCTGAAGCCAG
TTACCTTCGGAAAAAGAGTTGGTAGCTCTTGATCCGGCAAACAAACCACCGCTGGTAGCGGTGGTTTTTT
TGTTTGCAAGCAGCAGATTACGCGCAGAAAAAAAGGATCTCAAGAAGATCCTTTGATCTTTTCTACGGGG
TCTGACGCTCAGTGGAACGAAAACTCACGTTAAGGGATTTTGGTCATGCATTCTAGGTACTAAAACAATT
CATCCAGTAAAATATAATATTTTATTTTCTCCCAATCAGGCTTGATCCCCAGTAAGTCAAAAAATAGCTC
GACATACTGTTCTTCCCCGATATCCTCCCTGATCGACCGGACGCAGAAGGCAATGTCATACCACTTGTCC
GCCCTGCCGCTTCTCCCAAGATCAATAAAGCCACTTACTTTGCCATCTTTCACAAAGATGTTGCTGTCTC
CCAGGTCGCCGTGGGAAAAGACAAGTTCCTCTTCGGGCTTTTCCGTCTTTAAAAAATCATACAGCTCGCG
CGGATCTTTAAATGGAGTGTCTTCTTCCCAGTTTTCGCAATCCACATCGGCCAGATCGTTATTCAGTAAG
TAATCCAATTCGGCTAAGCGGCTGTCTAAGCTATTCGTATAGGGACAATCCGATATGTCGATGGAGTGAA
AGAGCCTGATGCACTCCGCATACAGCTCGATAATCTTTTCAGGGCTTTGTTCATCTTCATACTCTTCCGA
GCAAAGGACGCCATCGGCCTCACTCATGAGCAGATTGCTCCAGCCATCATGCCGTTCAAAGTGCAGGACC
TTTGGAACAGGCAGCTTTCCTTCCAGCCATAGCATCATGTCCTTTTCCCGTTCCACATCATAGGTGGTCC
CTTTATACCGGCTGTCCGTCATTTTTAAATATAGGTTTTCATTTTCTCCCACCAGCTTATATACCTTAGC
AGGAGACATTCCTTCCGTATCTTTTACGCAGCGGTATTTTTCGATCAGTTTTTTCAATTCCGGTGATATT
CTCATTTTAGCCATTTATTATTTCCTTCCTCTTTTCTACAGTATTTAAAGATACCCCAAGAAGCTAATTA
TAACAAGACGAACTCCAATTCACTGTTCCTTGCATTCTAAAACCTTAAATACCAGAAAACAGCTTTTTCA
AAGTTGTTTTCAAAGTTGGCGTATAACATAGTATCGACGGAGCCGATTTTGAAACCGCGGTGATCACAGG
CAGCAACGCTCTGTCATCGTTACAATCAACATGCTACCCTCCGCGAGATCATCCGTGTTTCAAACCCGGC
AGCTTAGTTGCCGTTCTTCCGAATAGCATCGGTAACATGAGCAAAGTCTGCCGCCTTACAACGGCTCTCC
CGCTGACGCCGTCCCGGACTGATGGGCTGCCTGTATCGAGTGGTGATTTTGTGCCGAGCTGCCGGTCGGG
GAGCTGTTGGCTGGCTGGTGGCAGGATATATTGTGGTGTAAACAAATTGACGCTTAGACAACTTAATAAC
ACATTGCGGACGTTTTTAATGTACTGAATTAACGCCGAATTAATTCGGGGGATCTGGATTTTAGTACTGG
ATTTTGGTTTTAGGAATTAGAAATTTTATTGATAGAAGTATTTTACAAATACAAATACATACTAAGGGTT
TCTTATATGCTCAACACATGAGCGAAACCCTATAGGAACCCTAATTCCCTTATCTGGGAACTACTCACAC
ATTATTATGGAGAAACTCGAGCTTGTCGATCGACAGATCCGGTCGGCATCTACTCTATTTCTTTGCCCTC
GGACGAGTGCTGGGGCGTCGGTTTCCACTATCGGCGAGTACTTCTACACAGCCATCGGTCCAGACGGCCG
CGCTTCTGCGGGCGATTTGTGTACGCCCGACAGTCCCGGCTCCGGATCGGACGATTGCGTCGCATCGACC
CTGCGCCCAAGCTGCATCATCGAAATTGCCGTCAACCAAGCTCTGATAGAGTTGGTCAAGACCAATGCGG
AGCATATACGCCCGGAGTCGTGGCGATCCTGCAAGCTCCGGATGCCTCCGCTCGAAGTAGCGCGTCTGCT
GCTCCATACAAGCCAACCACGGCCTCCAGAAGAAGATGTTGGCGACCTCGTATTGGGAATCCCCGAACAT
CGCCTCGCTCCAGTCAATGACCGCTGTTATGCGGCCATTGTCCGTCAGGACATTGTTGGAGCCGAAATCC
GCGTGCACGAGGTGCCGGACTTCGGGGCAGTCCTCGGCCCAAAGCATCAGCTCATCGAGAGCCTGCGCGA
CGGACGCACTGACGGTGTCGTCCATCACAGTTTGCCAGTGATACACATGGGGATCAGCAATCGCGCATAT
GAAATCACGCCATGTAGTGTATTGACCGATTCCTTGCGGTCCGAATGGGCCGAACCCGCTCGTCTGGCTA
AGATCGGCCGCAGCGATCGCATCCATAGCCTCCGCGACCGGTTGTAGAACAGCGGGCAGTTCGGTTTCAG
GCAGGTCTTGCAACGTGACACCCTGTGCACGGCGGGAGATGCAATAGGTCAGGCTCTCGCTAAACTCCCC
AATGTCAAGCACTTCCGGAATCGGGAGCGCGGCCGATGCAAAGTGCCGATAAACATAACGATCTTTGTAG
AAACCATCGGCGCAGCTATTTACCCGCAGGACATATCCACGCCCTCCTACATCGAAGCTGAAAGCACGAG
ATTCTTCGCCCTCCGAGAGCTGCATCAGGTCGGAGACGCTGTCGAACTTTTCGATCAGAAACTTCTCGAC
AGACGTCGCGGTGAGTTCAGGCTTTTTCATATCTCATTGCCCCCCGGGATCTGCGAAAGCTCGAGAGAGA
TAGATTTGTAGAGAGAGACTGGTGATTTCAGCGTGTCCTCTCCAAATGAAATGAACTTCCTTATATAGAG
GAAGGTCTTGCGAAGGATAGTGGGATTGTGCGTCATCCCTTACGTCAGTGGAGATATCACATCAATCCAC
TTGCTTTGAAGACGTGGTTGGAACGTCTTCTTTTTCCACGATGCTCCTCGTGGGTGGGGGTCCATCTTTG
GGACCACTGTCGGCAGAGGCATCTTGAACGATAGCCTTTCCTTTATCGCAATGATGGCATTTGTAGGTGC
CACCTTCCTTTTCTACTGTCCTTTTGATGAAGTGACAGATAGCTGGGCAATGGAATCCGAGGAGGTTTCC
CGATATTACCCTTTGTTGAAAAGTCTCAATAGCCCTTTGGTCTTCTGAGACTGTATCTTTGATATTCTTG
GAGTAGACGAGAGTGTCGTGCTCCACCATGTTATCACATCAATCCACTTGCTTTGAAGACGTGGTTGGAA
CGTCTTCTTTTTCCACGATGCTCCTCGTGGGTGGGGGTCCATCTTTGGGACCACTGTCGGCAGAGGCATC
TTGAACGATAGCCTTTCCTTTATCGCAATGATGGCATTTGTAGGTGCCACCTTCCTTTTCTACTGTCCTT
TTGATGAAGTGACAGATAGCTGGGCAATGGAATCCGAGGAGGTTTCCCGATATTACCCTTTGTTGAAAAG
TCTCAATAGCCCTTTGGTCTTCTGAGACTGTATCTTTGATATTCTTGGAGTAGACGAGAGTGTCGTGCTC
CACCATGTTGGCAAGCTGCTCTAGCCAATACGCAAACCGCCTCTCCCCGCGCGTTGGCCGATTCATTAAT
GCAGCTGGCACGACAGGTTTCCCGACTGGAAAGCGGGCAGTGAGCGCAACGCAATTAATGTGAGTTAGCT
CACTCATTAGGCACCCCAGGCTTTACACTTTATGCTTCCGGCTCGTATGTTGTGTGGAATTGTGAGCGGA
TAACAATTTCACACAGGAAACAGCTATGACCATGATTACGAATTCGAGCTCGGTACCCGGGGATCCTCTA
GAGTCGACCTGCAGGCATGCAAGCTTGGCACTGGCCGTCGTTTTACAACGTCGTGACTGGGAAAACCCTG
GCGTTACCCAACTTAATCGCCTTGCAGCACATCCCCCTTTCGCCAGCTGGCGTAATAGCGAAGAGGCCCG
CACCGATCGCCCTTCCCAACAGTTGCGCAGCCTGAATGGCGAATGCTAGAGCAGCTTGAGCTTGGATCAG
ATTGTCGTTTCCCGCCTTCAGTTTAGCTTCATGGAGTCAAAGATTCAAATAGAGGACCTAACAGAACTCG
CCGTAAAGACTGGCGAACAGTTCATACAGAGTCTCTTACGACTCAATGACAAGAAGAAAATCTTCGTCAA
CATGGTGGAGCACGACACACTTGTCTACTCCAAAAATATCAAAGATACAGTCTCAGAAGACCAAAGGGCA
ATTGAGACTTTTCAACAAAGGGTAATATCCGGAAACCTCCTCGGATTCCATTGCCCAGCTATCTGTCACT
TTATTGTGAAGATAGTGGAAAAGGAAGGTGGCTCCTACAAATGCCATCATTGCGATAAAGGAAAGGCCAT
CGTTGAAGATGCCTCTGCCGACAGTGGTCCCAAAGATGGACCCCCACCCACGAGGAGCATCGTGGAAAAA
GAAGACGTTCCAACCACGTCTTCAAAGCAAGTGGATTGATGTGATATCTCCACTGACGTAAGGGATGACG
CACAATCCCACTATCCTTCGCAAGACCCTTCCTCTATATAAGGAAGTTCATTTCATTTGGAGAGAACACG
GGGGACTCTTGACCATGGTA
