>Addgene plasmid #84217 | Osa-pCAMBIA-1301-STTM408-3p | depositor partial sequence | sequence record 174499 | STTM408-3p
CATTTGGAGAGGACAGCCCAAGCTTGCCAGGGAAGACTAGGCAGTGCAGGTTGTTGTTGTTATGGTCTAA
TTTAAATATGGTCTAAAGAAGAAGAATGCCAGGGAAGACTAGGCAGTGCAGGAATTCGGTACGCTGAAAT
CACCAG
